>Addgene plasmid #141647 | TFORF0632 | addgene full sequence | sequence record 400105 | Addgene NGS Result
TTAATGTAGTCTTATGCAATACTCTTGTAGTCTTGCAACATGGTAACGATGAGTTAGCAACATGCCTTAC
AAGGAGAGAAAAAGCACCGTGCATGCCGATTGGTGGAAGTAAGGTGGTACGATCGTGCCTTATTAGGAAG
GCAACAGACGGGTCTGACATGGATTGGACGAACCACTGAATTGCCGCATTGCAGAGATATTGTATTTAAG
TGCCTAGCTCGATACATAAACGGGTCTCTCTGGTTAGACCAGATCTGAGCCTGGGAGCTCTCTGGCTAAC
TAGGGAACCCACTGCTTAAGCCTCAATAAAGCTTGCCTTGAGTGCTTCAAGTAGTGTGTGCCCGTCTGTT
GTGTGACTCTGGTAACTAGAGATCCCTCAGACCCTTTTAGTCAGTGTGGAAAATCTCTAGCAGTGGCGCC
CGAACAGGGACTTGAAAGCGAAAGGGAAACCAGAGGAGCTCTCTCGACGCAGGACTCGGCTTGCTGAAGC
GCGCACGGCAAGAGGCGAGGGGCGGCGACTGGTGAGTACGCCAAAAATTTTGACTAGCGGAGGCTAGAAG
GAGAGAGATGGGTGCGAGAGCGTCAGTATTAAGCGGGGGAGAATTAGATCGCGATGGGAAAAAATTCGGT
TAAGGCCAGGGGGAAAGAAAAAATATAAATTAAAACATATAGTATGGGCAAGCAGGGAGCTAGAACGATT
CGCAGTTAATCCTGGCCTGTTAGAAACATCAGAAGGCTGTAGACAAATACTGGGACAGCTACAACCATCC
CTTCAGACAGGATCAGAAGAACTTAGATCATTATATAATACAGTAGCAACCCTCTATTGTGTGCATCAAA
GGATAGAGATAAAAGACACCAAGGAAGCTTTAGACAAGATAGAGGAAGAGCAAAACAAAAGTAAGACCAC
CGCACAGCAAGCGGCCGCTGATCTTCAGACCTGGAGGAGGAGATATGAGGGACAATTGGAGAAGTGAATT
ATATAAATATAAAGTAGTAAAAATTGAACCATTAGGAGTAGCACCCACCAAGGCAAAGAGAAGAGTGGTG
CAGAGAGAAAAAAGAGCAGTGGGAATAGGAGCTTTGTTCCTTGGGTTCTTGGGAGCAGCAGGAAGCACTA
TGGGCGCAGCGTCAATGACGCTGACGGTACAGGCCAGACAATTATTGTCTGGTATAGTGCAGCAGCAGAA
CAATTTGCTGAGGGCTATTGAGGCGCAACAGCATCTGTTGCAACTCACAGTCTGGGGCATCAAGCAGCTC
CAGGCAAGAATCCTGGCTGTGGAAAGATACCTAAAGGATCAACAGCTCCTGGGGATTTGGGGTTGCTCTG
GAAAACTCATTTGCACCACTGCTGTGCCTTGGAATGCTAGTTGGAGTAATAAATCTCTGGAACAGATTTG
GAATCACACGACCTGGATGGAGTGGGACAGAGAAATTAACAATTACACAAGCTTAATACACTCCTTAATT
GAAGAATCGCAAAACCAGCAAGAAAAGAATGAACAAGAATTATTGGAATTAGATAAATGGGCAAGTTTGT
GGAATTGGTTTAACATAACAAATTGGCTGTGGTATATAAAATTATTCATAATGATAGTAGGAGGCTTGGT
AGGTTTAAGAATAGTTTTTGCTGTACTTTCTATAGTGAATAGAGTTAGGCAGGGATATTCACCATTATCG
TTTCAGACCCACCTCCCAACCCCGAGGGGACCCATGCATTGCATCTCAATTAGTCAGCAACCAGGTGTGG
AAAGTCCCCAGGCTCCCCAGCAGGCAGAAGTATGCAAAGCATGCGTCTCAATTAGTCAGCAACCATAGTC
CCGCCCCTAACTCCGCCCATCCCGCCCCTAACTCCGCCCAGTTCCGCCCATTCTCCGCCCCATGGCTGAC
TAATTTTTTTTATTTATGCAGAGGCCGAGGCCGCCTCGGCCTCTGAGCTATTCCAGAAGTAGTGAGGAGG
CTTTTTTGGAGGCCTAGGCTTTTGCAAAAAGCTTTCTAGAGGTACCACCGGAGCTTACCATGACCGAGTA
CAAGCCCACGGTGCGCCTCGCCACCCGCGACGACGTCCCCAGGGCCGTACGCACCCTCGCCGCCGCGTTC
GCCGACTACCCCGCCACGCGCCACACCGTCGATCCGGACCGCCACATCGAGCGGGTCACCGAGCTGCAAG
AACTCTTCCTCACGCGCGTCGGGCTCGACATCGGCAAGGTGTGGGTCGCGGACGACGGCGCCGCCGTGGC
GGTCTGGACCACGCCGGAGAGCGTCGAAGCGGGGGCGGTGTTCGCCGAGATCGGCCCGCGCATGGCCGAG
TTGAGCGGTTCCCGGCTGGCCGCGCAGCAACAGATGGAAGGCCTCCTGGCGCCGCACCGGCCCAAGGAGC
CCGCGTGGTTCCTGGCCACCGTCGGCGTCTCGCCCGACCACCAGGGCAAGGGTCTGGGCAGCGCCGTCGT
GCTCCCCGGAGTGGAGGCGGCCGAGCGCGCCGGGGTGCCCGCCTTCCTGGAGACCTCCGCGCCCCGCAAC
CTCCCCTTCTACGAGCGGCTCGGCTTCACCGTCACCGCCGACGTCGAGGTGCCCGAAGGACCGCGCACCT
GGTGCATGACCCGCAAGCCCGGTGCCAGTTAACGAATTCTAGATCTTGAGACAAATGGCAGTATTCATCC
ACAATTTTAAAAGAAAAGGGGGGATTGGGGGGTACAGTGCAGGGGAAAGAATAGTAGACATAATAGCAAC
AGACATACAAACTAAAGAATTACAAAAACAAATTACAAAAATTCAAAATTTTCGGGTTTATTACAGGGAC
AGCAGAGATCCACTTTGGCGCCGGCTCGAGGCCTGCAGGTGCAAAGATGGATAAAGTTTTAAACAGAGAG
GAATCTTTGCAGCTAATGGACCTTCTAGGTCTTGAAAGGAGTGGGAATTGGCTCCGGTGCCCGTCAGTGG
GCAGAGCGCACATCGCCCACAGTCCCCGAGAAGTTGGGGGGAGGGGTCGGCAATTGAACCGGTGCCTAGA
GAAGGTGGCGCGGGGTAAACTGGGAAAGTGATGTCGTGTACTGGCTCCGCCTTTTTCCCGAGGGTGGGGG
AGAACCGTATATAAGTGCAGTAGTCGCCGTGAACGTTCTTTTTCGCAACGGGTTTGCCGCCAGAACACAG
GTAAGTGCCGTGTGTGGTTCCCGCGGGCCTGGCCTCTTTACGGGTTATGGCCCTTGCGTGCCTTGAATTA
CTTCCACCTGGCTGCAGTACGTGATTCTTGATCCCGAGCTTCGGGTTGGAAGTGGGTGGGAGAGTTCGAG
GCCTTGCGCTTAAGGAGCCCCTTCGCCTCGTGCTTGAGTTGAGGCCTGGCCTGGGCGCTGGGGCCGCCGC
GTGCGAATCTGGTGGCACCTTCGCGCCTGTCTCGCTGCTTTCGATAAGTCTCTAGCCATTTAAAATTTTT
GATGACCTGCTGCGACGCTTTTTTTCTGGCAAGATAGTCTTGTAAATGCGGGCCAAGATCTGCACACTGG
TATTTCGGTTTTTGGGGCCGCGGGCGGCGACGGGGCCCGTGCGTCCCAGCGCACATGTTCGGCGAGGCGG
GGCCTGCGAGCGCGGCCACCGAGAATCGGACGGGGGTAGTCTCAAGCTGGCCGGCCTGCTCTGGTGCCTG
GCCTCGCGCCGCCGTGTATCGCCCCGCCCTGGGCGGCAAGGCTGGCCCGGTCGGCACCAGTTGCGTGAGC
GGAAAGATGGCCGCTTCCCGGCCCTGCTGCAGGGAGCTCAAAATGGAGGACGCGGCGCTCGGGAGAGCGG
GCGGGTGAGTCACCCACACAAAGGAAAAGGGCCTTTCCGTCCTCAGCCGTCGCTTCATGTGACTCCACGG
AGTACCGGGCGCCGTCCAGGCACCTCGATTAGTTCTCGAGCTTTTGGAGTACGTCGTCTTTAGGTTGGGG
GGAGGGGTTTTATGCGATGGAGTTTCCCCACACTGAGTGGGTGGAGACTGAAGTTAGGCCAGCTTGGCAC
TTGATGTAATTCTCCTTGGAATTTGCCCTTTTTGAGTTTGGATCTTGGTTCATTCTCAAGCCTCAGACAG
TGGTTCAAAGTTTTTTTCTTCCATTTCAGGTGTCGTGAGGCTAGCACCGCCACCATGAGTTTGGCTGGGG
GCCGGGCACCCCGGAAGACCGCTGGGAACCGGCTTTCTGGGCTTTTGGAGGCAGAGGAGGAAGATGAGTT
CTACCAGACGACTTATGGGGGTTTCACAGAGGAATCCGGAGATGATGAGTATCAAGGGGACCAGTCAGAC
ACAGAGGACGAAGTGGACTCTGACTTTGACATTGATGAAGGGGATGAACCATCCAGTGATGGAGAAGCAG
AAGAGCCAAGAAGGAAGCGCCGAGTAGTCACCAAGGCCTATAAGGAACCTCTCAAGAGCTTAAGGCCTCG
AAAGGTCAACACCCCGGCTGGTAGCTCTCAGAAGGCGCGAGAAGAGAAGGCACTACTGCCATTAGAACTA
CAAGATGACGGCTCTGACAGTCGGAAGTCTATGCGTCAGTCTACAGCTGAGCATACACGACAAACGTTCC
TTCGGGTACAGGAGAGGCAGGGCCAGTCAAGACGGCGAAAGGGGCCCCACTGTGAGCGGCCACTAACCCA
GGAGGAACTGCTCCGGGAGGCCAAGATCACAGAAGAGCTTAATTTACGGTCACTGGAGACATATGAGCGG
CTCGAGGCTGATAAAAAGAAGCAGGTTCATAAGAAGCGGAAGTGCCCCGGGCCCATAATCACCTATCATT
CAGTGACAGTGCCACTTGTTGGGGAGCCAGGCCCCAAGGAAGAGAACGTTGACATAGAAGGACTTGATCC
TGCTCCCTCGGTGTCTGCATTGACTCCTCATGCTGGGACTGGACCCGTCAACCCCCCTGCTCGCTGCTCA
CGTACCTTCATCACTTTTAGTGATGATGCAACTTTCGAGGAATGGTTCCCCCAAGGGCGGCCCCCAAAAG
TCCCTGTTCGTGAGGTCTGTCCAGTGACCCATCGTCCAGCCCTATACCGGGACCCTGTTACAGACATACC
CTATGCCACTGCTCGAGCCTTCAAGATCATTCGTGAGGCTTACAAGAAGTACATTACTGCCCATGGACTG
CCGCCCACTGCCTCAGCCCTGGGCCCCGGCCCGCCACCTCCTGAGCCCCTCCCTGGCTCTGGGCCCCGAG
CCTTGCGCCAGAAAATTGTCATTAAATAGTAATGAACTAGTCCGTAACTTGAAAGTATTTCGATTTCTTG
GCTTTATATATCTTGTGGAAAGGACGAGCAGGCTCACATATGGTCTGTACCACGCGTTAAGTCGACAATC
AACCTCTGGATTACAAAATTTGTGAAAGATTGACTGGTATTCTTAACTATGTTGCTCCTTTTACGCTATG
TGGATACGCTGCTTTAATGCCTTTGTATCATGCTATTGCTTCCCGTATGGCTTTCATTTTCTCCTCCTTG
TATAAATCCTGGTTGCTGTCTCTTTATGAGGAGTTGTGGCCCGTTGTCAGGCAACGTGGCGTGGTGTGCA
CTGTGTTTGCTGACGCAACCCCCACTGGTTGGGGCATTGCCACCACCTGTCAGCTCCTTTCCGGGACTTT
CGCTTTCCCCCTCCCTATTGCCACGGCGGAACTCATCGCCGCCTGCCTTGCCCGCTGCTGGACAGGGGCT
CGGCTGTTGGGCACTGACAATTCCGTGGTGTTGTCGGGGAAATCATCGTCCTTTCCTTGGCTGCTCGCCT
GTGTTGCCACCTGGATTCTGCGCGGGACGTCCTTCTGCTACGTCCCTTCGGCCCTCAATCCAGCGGACCT
TCCTTCCCGCGGCCTGCTGCCGGCTCTGCGGCCTCTTCCGCGTCTTCGCCTTCGCCCTCAGACGAGTCGG
ATCTCCCTTTGGGCCGCCTCCCCGCGTCGACTTTAAGACCAATGACTTACAAGGCAGCTGTAGATCTTAG
CCACTTTTTAAAAGAAAAGGGGGGACTGGAAGGGCTAATTCACTCCCAACGAAGACAAGATCTGCTTTTT
GCTTGTACTGGGTCTCTCTGGTTAGACCAGATCTGAGCCTGGGAGCTCTCTGGCTAACTAGGGAACCCAC
TGCTTAAGCCTCAATAAAGCTTGCCTTGAGTGCTTCAAGTAGTGTGTGCCCGTCTGTTGTGTGACTCTGG
TAACTAGAGATCCCTCAGACCCTTTTAGTCAGTGTGGAAAATCTCTAGCAGTACGTATAGTAGTTCATGT
CATCTTATTATTCAGTATTTATAACTTGCAAAGAAATGAATATCAGAGAGTGAGAGGAACTTGTTTATTG
CAGCTTATAATGGTTACAAATAAAGCAATAGCATCACAAATTTCACAAATAAAGCATTTTTTTCACTGCA
TTCTAGTTGTGGTTTGTCCAAACTCATCAATGTATCTTATCATGTCTGGCTCTAGCTATCCCGCCCCTAA
CTCCGCCCATCCCGCCCCTAACTCCGCCCAGTTCCGCCCATTCTCCGCCCCATGGCTGACTAATTTTTTT
TATTTATGCAGAGGCCGAGGCCGCCTCGGCCTCTGAGCTATTCCAGAAGTAGTGAGGAGGCTTTTTTGGA
GGCCTAGGGACGTACCCAATTCGCCCTATAGTGAGTCGTATTACGCGCGCTCACTGGCCGTCGTTTTACA
ACGTCGTGACTGGGAAAACCCTGGCGTTACCCAACTTAATCGCCTTGCAGCACATCCCCCTTTCGCCAGC
TGGCGTAATAGCGAAGAGGCCCGCACCGATCGCCCTTCCCAACAGTTGCGCAGCCTGAATGGCGAATGGG
[124 nt withheld, positions 6791-6914]
C
[91 nt withheld, positions 6916-7006]
A
[49 nt withheld, positions 7008-7056]
CCTTTGACGTTGGAGTCCACGTTCTTT
[37 nt withheld, positions 7084-7120]
ACCCTATCTCGGTCTATTCTTTTGATTTATAAGGGATTTTGCCGATTTCGGCCTATTGGTTAAAAAATGA
GCTGATTTAACAAAAATTTAACGCGAATTTTAACAAAATATTAACGCTTACAATTTAGGTGGCACTTTTC
GGGGAAATGTGCGCGGAACCCCTATTTGTTTATTTTTCTAAATACATTCAAATATGTATCCGCTCATGAG
ACAATAACCCTGATAAATGCTTCAATAATATTGAAAAAGGAAGAGTATGAGTATTCAACATTTCCGTGTC
GCCCTTATTCCCTTTTTTGCGGCATTTTGCCTTCCTGTTTTTGCTCACCCAGAAACGCTGGTGAAAGTAA
AAGATGCTGAAGATCAGTTGGGTGCACGAGTGGGTTACATCGAACTGGATCTCAACAGCGGTAAGATCCT
TGAGAGTTTTCGCCCCGAAGAACGTTTTCCAATGATGAGCACTTTTAAAGTTCTGCTATGTGGCGCGGTA
TTATCCCGTATTGACGCCGGGCAAGAGCAACTCGGTCGCCGCATACACTATTCTCAGAATGACTTGGTTG
AGTACTCACCAGTCACAGAAAAGCATCTTACGGATGGCATGACAGTAAGAGAATTATGCAGTGCTGCCAT
AACCATGAGTGATAACACTGCGGCCAACTTACTTCTGACAACGATCGGAGGACCGAAGGAGCTAACCGCT
TTTTTGCACAACATGGGGGATCATGTAACTCGCCTTGATCGTTGGGAACCGGAGCTGAATGAAGCCATAC
CAAACGACGAGCGTGACACCACGATGCCTGTAGCAATGGCAACAACGTTGCGCAAACTATTAACTGGCGA
ACTACTTACTCTAGCTTCCCGGCAACAATTAATAGACTGGATGGAGGCGGATAAAGTTGCAGGACCACTT
CTGCGCTCGGCCCTTCCGGCTGGCTGGTTTATTGCTGATAAATCTGGAGCCGGTGAGCGTGGGTCTCGCG
GTATCATTGCAGCACTGGGGCCAGATGGTAAGCCCTCCCGTATCGTAGTTATCTACACGACGGGGAGTCA
GGCAACTATGGATGAACGAAATAGACAGATCGCTGAGATAGGTGCCTCACTGATTAAGCATTGGTAACTG
TCAGACCAAGTTTACTCATATATACTTTAGATTGATTTAAAACTTCATTTTTAATTTAAAAGGATCTAGG
TGAAGATCCTTTTTGATAATCTCATGACCAAAATCCCTTAACGTGAGTTTTCGTTCCACTGAGCGTCAGA
CCCCGTAGAAAAGATCAAAGGATCTTCTTGAGATCCTTTTTTTCTGCGCGTAATCTGCTGCTTGCAAACA
AAAAAACCACCGCTACCAGCGGTGGTTTGTTTGCCGGATCAAGAGCTACCAACTCTTTTTCCGAAGGTAA
CTGGCTTCAGCAGAGCGCAGATACCAAATACTGTTCTTCTAGTGTAGCCGTAGTTAGGCCACCACTTCAA
GAACTCTGTAGCACCGCCTACATACCTCGCTCTGCTAATCCTGTTACCAGTGGCTGCTGCCAGTGGCGAT
AAGTCGTGTCTTACCGGGTTGGACTCAAGACGATAGTTACCGGATAAGGCGCAGCGGTCGGGCTGAACGG
GGGGTTCGTGCACACAGCCCAGCTTGGAGCGAACGACCTACACCGAACTGAGATACCTACAGCGTGAGCT
ATGAGAAAGCGCCACGCTTCCCGAAGGGAGAAAGGCGGACAGGTATCCGGTAAGCGGCAGGGTCGGAACA
GGAGAGCGCACGAGGGAGCTTCCAGGGGGAAACGCCTGGTATCTTTATAGTCCTGTCGGGTTTCGCCACC
TCTGACTTGAGCGTCGATTTTTGTGATGCTCGTCAGGGGGGCGGAGCCTATGGAAAAACGCCAGCAACGC
GGCCTTTTTACGGTTCCTGGCCTTTTGCTGGCCTTTTGCTCACATGTTCTTTCCTGCGTTATCCCCTGAT
TCTGTGGATAACCGTATTACCGCCTTTGAGTGAGCTGATACCGCTCGCCGCAGCCGAACGACCGAGCGCA
GCGAGTCAGTGAGCGAGGAAGCGGAAGAGCGCCCAATACGCAAACCGCCTCTCCCCGCGCGTTGGCCGAT
TCATTAATGCAGCTGGCACGACAGGTTTCCCGACTGGAAAGCGGGCAGTGAGCGCAACGCAATTAATGTG
AGTTAGCTCACTCATTAGGCACCCCAGGCTTTACACTTTATGCTTCCGGCTCGTATGTTGTGTGGAATTG
TGAGCGGATAACAATTTCACACAGGAAACAGCTATGACCATGATTACGCCAAGCGCGCAATTAACCCTCA
CTAAAGGGAACAAAAGCTGGAGCTGCAAGC
Features (pLannotate 1.2.2; 31 found; start..end, strand, type, name):
      5..231     +  promoter       RSV promoter: Rous sarcoma virus enhancer/promoter
    232..412     +  LTR            5' LTR (truncated): truncated 5' long terminal repeat (LTR) from HIV-1
    459..584     +  misc_feature   HIV-1 Ψ: packaging signal of human immunodeficiency virus type 1
    568..931     +  CDS            HIV-1 gag (fragment): gag protein from human immunodeficiency virus 1; gag
   1077..1310    +  misc_feature   RRE: The Rev response element (RRE) of HIV-1 allows for Rev-dependent mRNA export from the nucleus to the cytoplasm.
   1687..1713    +  CDS            Rev (fragment): human immunodeficiency virus 1 (HIV-1) Rev protein; rev; enhances nuclear export of unspliced and incompletely spliced viral mRNAs
   1720..1743    +  promoter       SV40 promoter (fragment): SV40 early promoter
   1744..1815    +  promoter       SV40 promoter (fragment): SV40 enhancer and early promoter
   1839..1974    +  rep_origin     SV40 ori: SV40 origin of replication
   2020..2616    +  CDS            PuroR (fragment): puromycin N-acetyltransferase; pac from Streptomyces; confers resistance to puromycin
   2665..2782    +  misc_feature   cPPT/CTS: central polypurine tract and central termination sequence of HIV-1
   2847..2913    +  CDS            small t antigen (fragment): SV40 (simian virus 40) small t antigen
   2920..4098    +  promoter       EF-1α promoter: strong constitutive promoter for human elongation factor EF-1α
   4115..5206    +  CDS            VPS72: VPS72_HUMAN - Also known as TCFL1, YL1. Experimental evidence at protein level: Swiss-Prot protein existence level 1. Deposition-and-exchange histone chaperone specific for H2AZ1, specifically chaperones H2AZ1 and deposits it into nucleosomes. As component of the SRCAP complex, mediates the ATP-dependent exchange of histone H2AZ1/H2B dimers for nucleosomal H2A/H2B, leading to transcriptional regulation of selected genes by chromatin remodeling. From Homo sapiens (Human).
   5222..5275    +  promoter       U6 promoter (fragment): RNA polymerase III promoter for human U6 snRNA
   5317..5905    +  misc_feature   WPRE: woodchuck hepatitis virus posttranscriptional regulatory element
   5956..5975    +  misc_feature   cPPT/CTS (fragment): central polypurine tract and central termination sequence of HIV-1
   5977..6210    +  LTR            3' LTR (ΔU3): self-inactivating 3' long terminal repeat (LTR) from HIV-1
   6288..6409    +  polyA_signal   SV40 poly(A) signal: SV40 polyadenylation signal
   6449..6584    +  rep_origin     SV40 ori: SV40 origin of replication
   6605..6623    -  promoter       T7 promoter: promoter for bacteriophage T7 RNA polymerase
   6631..6786    +  CDS            lacZα (fragment): LacZα fragment of β-galactosidase; lacZ fragment
   6791..7219    +  rep_origin     f1 ori (sequence partly withheld): f1 bacteriophage origin of replication; arrow indicates direction of (+) strand synthesis
   7272..7376    +  promoter       AmpR promoter: bla
   7377..8237    +  CDS            AmpR: β-lactamase; bla; confers resistance to ampicillin, carbenicillin, and related antibiotics
   8408..8996    +  rep_origin     ori: high-copy-number ColE1/pMB1/pBR322/pUC origin of replication
   9179..9271    +  CDS            lacI (fragment): lac repressor; lacI; The lac repressor binds to the lac operator to inhibit transcription in E. coli. This inhibition can be relieved by adding lactose or isopropyl-β-D-thiogalactopyranoside (IPTG).
   9284..9305    +  protein_bind   CAP binding site: CAP binding activates transcription in the presence of cAMP. E. coli catabolite activator protein
   9320..9350    +  promoter       lac promoter: promoter for the E. coli lac operon
   9358..9374    +  protein_bind   lac operator: The lac repressor binds to the lac operator to inhibit transcription in E. coli. This inhibition can be relieved by adding lactose or isopropyl-β-D-thiogalactopyranoside (IPTG). lac repressor encoded by lacI
   9419..9437    +  promoter       T3 promoter: promoter for bacteriophage T3 RNA polymerase
