[The description below was written by a language model from this plasmid's Addgene catalogue record and pLannotate feature annotations shown in this document.]
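Description:
TFORF0632 is a third-generation-style, self-inactivating lentiviral expression plasmid built on the pLX_TRC317 backbone and carrying the human VPS72 open reading frame, one member of a barcoded transcription factor ORF collection. In bacteria it is maintained through a high-copy ColE1/pUC origin and selected with ampicillin via the β-lactamase gene. An f1 origin and remnants of a lac/lacZα cloning region with flanking T3 and T7 promoters are also present in the backbone. The record notes a risk of recombination during propagation, which is common for plasmids containing repeated LTRs.

The viral portion begins with an RSV promoter fused to a truncated HIV-1 5' LTR, which drives Tat-independent production of the genomic RNA in packaging cells. It is followed by the Ψ packaging signal with a gag fragment, the Rev response element for nuclear export of the unspliced genome, and a cPPT/CTS that aids nuclear import. The genome ends in a ΔU3 3' LTR that inactivates the LTR promoter after integration, with an SV40 polyadenylation signal downstream. Within this frame, an SV40 early promoter drives puromycin N-acetyltransferase for selection of transduced mammalian cells, and a separate EF-1α promoter drives constitutive expression of VPS72, annotated as an H2A.Z histone chaperone and component of the SRCAP chromatin remodelling complex. A WPRE downstream of the ORF enhances transcript stability and expression. The unique 24-bp barcode described in the catalogue entry is not annotated in the feature table, though the stated insert size exceeds the annotated coding sequence. The construct is intended for VPS72 overexpression, with the barcode allowing this ORF to be identified in pooled screens.
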