Addgene plasmid #141647: TFORF0632
Purpose: Lentiviral vector for overexpressing the VPS72 transcription factor ORF with a unique 24-bp barcode. Barcodes facilitate identification of transcription factors in pooled screens.
Depositing lab: Feng Zhang. Depositing organization: Broad Institute. Publication: A transcription factor atlas of directed differentiation. Joung J, Ma S, Tay T, Geiger-Schuller KR, Kirchgatterer PC, Verdine VK, Guo B, Arias-Garcia MA, Allen WE, Singh A, Kuksenko O, Abudayyeh OO, Gootenberg JS, Fu Z, Macrae RK, Buenrostro JD, Regev A, Zhang F. Cell. 2023 Jan 5;186(1):209-229.e26. doi: 10.1016/j.cell.2022.11.026. PubMed 36608654.
Backbone
  Vector backbone: pLX_TRC317
  Backbone manufacturer: Broad Institute Genetic Perturbation Platform
  Backbone size w/o insert (bp): 8264
  Vector type: Mammalian Expression, Lentiviral
  Selectable markers: Puromycin
Growth in bacteria
  Bacterial resistance: Ampicillin, 100 μg/mL
  Growth temperature: 37°C
  Growth strain: NEB Stable
  Copy number: High Copy
Gene/Insert
  Gene/Insert name: VPS72
  Species: H. sapiens (human)
  Insert size (bp): 1196
  Entrez Gene: VPS72 (a.k.a. CFL1, Swc2, TCFL1, YL-1, YL1)
  Promoter: EF1a
  Cloning method: Unknown
  Sequencing primers: 5′ GGGTGGAGACTGAAGTTAGGCCAG; 3′ CACATAGCGTAAAAGGAGCAACATAG
Terms and licenses: Academic/Nonprofit Terms; Industry Terms: Not Available to Industry
Depositor comments: NM_005997,ENST00000368892 . The transcription factor ORF portion of this plasmid was synthesized by Genewiz. Please test multiple small colonies in case of plasmid recombination. To make this collection available in a timely manner, a portion of this collection was not fully sequenced by Addgene. If an Addgene verified full plasmid sequence is not available, please contact us prior to placing an order to request the full sequence.
How to cite: TFORF0632 was a gift from Feng Zhang (Addgene plasmid # 141647 ; http://n2t.net/addgene:141647 ; RRID:Addgene_141647)
