>Addgene plasmid #141647 | TFORF0632 | depositor partial sequence | sequence record 277078 | Insert
ACCGCCACCATGAGTTTGGCTGGGGGCCGGGCACCCCGGAAGACCGCTGGGAACCGGCTTTCTGGGCTTT
TGGAGGCAGAGGAGGAAGATGAGTTCTACCAGACGACTTATGGGGGTTTCACAGAGGAATCCGGAGATGA
TGAGTATCAAGGGGACCAGTCAGACACAGAGGACGAAGTGGACTCTGACTTTGACATTGATGAAGGGGAT
GAACCATCCAGTGATGGAGAAGCAGAAGAGCCAAGAAGGAAGCGCCGAGTAGTCACCAAGGCCTATAAGG
AACCTCTCAAGAGCTTAAGGCCTCGAAAGGTCAACACCCCGGCTGGTAGCTCTCAGAAGGCGCGAGAAGA
GAAGGCACTACTGCCATTAGAACTACAAGATGACGGCTCTGACAGTCGGAAGTCTATGCGTCAGTCTACA
GCTGAGCATACACGACAAACGTTCCTTCGGGTACAGGAGAGGCAGGGCCAGTCAAGACGGCGAAAGGGGC
CCCACTGTGAGCGGCCACTAACCCAGGAGGAACTGCTCCGGGAGGCCAAGATCACAGAAGAGCTTAATTT
ACGGTCACTGGAGACATATGAGCGGCTCGAGGCTGATAAAAAGAAGCAGGTTCATAAGAAGCGGAAGTGC
CCCGGGCCCATAATCACCTATCATTCAGTGACAGTGCCACTTGTTGGGGAGCCAGGCCCCAAGGAAGAGA
ACGTTGACATAGAAGGACTTGATCCTGCTCCCTCGGTGTCTGCATTGACTCCTCATGCTGGGACTGGACC
CGTCAACCCCCCTGCTCGCTGCTCACGTACCTTCATCACTTTTAGTGATGATGCAACTTTCGAGGAATGG
TTCCCCCAAGGGCGGCCCCCAAAAGTCCCTGTTCGTGAGGTCTGTCCAGTGACCCATCGTCCAGCCCTAT
ACCGGGACCCTGTTACAGACATACCCTATGCCACTGCTCGAGCCTTCAAGATCATTCGTGAGGCTTACAA
GAAGTACATTACTGCCCATGGACTGCCGCCCACTGCCTCAGCCCTGGGCCCCGGCCCGCCACCTCCTGAG
CCCCTCCCTGGCTCTGGGCCCCGAGCCTTGCGCCAGAAAATTGTCATTAAATAGTAATGAACTAGTCCGT
AACTTGAAAGTATTTCGATTTCTTGGCTTTATATATCTTGTGGAAAGGACGAGCAGGCTCACATATGGTC
TGTACC
