>Addgene plasmid #141647 | TFORF0632 | depositor partial sequence | sequence record 277079 | Barcode
GCAGGCTCACATATGGTCTGTACC
